>Addgene plasmid #154955 | pET28-Strep-TEV-Nsp14 | addgene full sequence | sequence record 307850 | Addgene NGS Result
TGGCGAATGGG
[124 nt withheld, positions 12-135]
C
[91 nt withheld, positions 137-227]
A
[49 nt withheld, positions 229-277]
CCTTTGACGTTGGAGTCCACGTTCTTT
[37 nt withheld, positions 305-341]
ACCCTATCTCGGTCTATTCTTTTGATTTATAAGGGATTTTGCCGATTTCGGCCTATTGGTTAAAAAATGA
GCTGATTTAACAAAAATTTAACGCGAATTTTAACAAAATATTAACGCTTACAATTTAGGTGGCACTTTTC
GGGGAAATGTGCGCGGAACCCCTATTTGTTTATTTTTCTAAATACATTCAAATATGTATCCGCTCATGAA
TTAATTCTTAGAAAAACTCATCGAGCATCAAATGAAACTGCAATTTATTCATATCAGGATTATCAATACC
ATATTTTTGAAAAAGCCGTTTCTGTAATGAAGGAGAAAACTCACCGAGGCAGTTCCATAGGATGGCAAGA
TCCTGGTATCGGTCTGCGATTCCGACTCGTCCAACATCAATACAACCTATTAATTTCCCCTCGTCAAAAA
TAAGGTTATCAAGTGAGAAATCACCATGAGTGACGACTGAATCCGGTGAGAATGGCAAAAGTTTATGCAT
TTCTTTCCAGACTTGTTCAACAGGCCAGCCATTACGCTCGTCATCAAAATCACTCGCATCAACCAAACCG
TTATTCATTCGTGATTGCGCCTGAGCGAGACGAAATACGCGATCGCTGTTAAAAGGACAATTACAAACAG
GAATCGAATGCAACCGGCGCAGGAACACTGCCAGCGCATCAACAATATTTTCACCTGAATCAGGATATTC
TTCTAATACCTGGAATGCTGTTTTCCCGGGGATCGCAGTGGTGAGTAACCATGCATCATCAGGAGTACGG
ATAAAATGCTTGATGGTCGGAAGAGGCATAAATTCCGTCAGCCAGTTTAGTCTGACCATCTCATCTGTAA
CATCATTGGCAACGCTACCTTTGCCATGTTTCAGAAACAACTCTGGCGCATCGGGCTTCCCATACAATCG
ATAGATTGTCGCACCTGATTGCCCGACATTATCGCGAGCCCATTTATACCCATATAAATCAGCATCCATG
TTGGAATTTAATCGCGGCCTAGAGCAAGACGTTTCCCGTTGAATATGGCTCATAACACCCCTTGTATTAC
TGTTTATGTAAGCAGACAGTTTTATTGTTCATGACCAAAATCCCTTAACGTGAGTTTTCGTTCCACTGAG
CGTCAGACCCCGTAGAAAAGATCAAAGGATCTTCTTGAGATCCTTTTTTTCTGCGCGTAATCTGCTGCTT
GCAAACAAAAAAACCACCGCTACCAGCGGTGGTTTGTTTGCCGGATCAAGAGCTACCAACTCTTTTTCCG
AAGGTAACTGGCTTCAGCAGAGCGCAGATACCAAATACTGTCCTTCTAGTGTAGCCGTAGTTAGGCCACC
ACTTCAAGAACTCTGTAGCACCGCCTACATACCTCGCTCTGCTAATCCTGTTACCAGTGGCTGCTGCCAG
TGGCGATAAGTCGTGTCTTACCGGGTTGGACTCAAGACGATAGTTACCGGATAAGGCGCAGCGGTCGGGC
TGAACGGGGGGTTCGTGCACACAGCCCAGCTTGGAGCGAACGACCTACACCGAACTGAGATACCTACAGC
GTGAGCTATGAGAAAGCGCCACGCTTCCCGAAGGGAGAAAGGCGGACAGGTATCCGGTAAGCGGCAGGGT
CGGAACAGGAGAGCGCACGAGGGAGCTTCCAGGGGGAAACGCCTGGTATCTTTATAGTCCTGTCGGGTTT
CGCCACCTCTGACTTGAGCGTCGATTTTTGTGATGCTCGTCAGGGGGGCGGAGCCTATGGAAAAACGCCA
GCAACGCGGCCTTTTTACGGTTCCTGGCCTTTTGCTGGCCTTTTGCTCACATGTTCTTTCCTGCGTTATC
CCCTGATTCTGTGGATAACCGTATTACCGCCTTTGAGTGAGCTGATACCGCTCGCCGCAGCCGAACGACC
GAGCGCAGCGAGTCAGTGAGCGAGGAAGCGGAAGAGCGCCTGATGCGGTATTTTCTCCTTACGCATCTGT
GCGGTATTTCACACCGCAATGGTGCACTCTCAGTACAATCTGCTCTGATGCCGCATAGTTAAGCCAGTAT
ACACTCCGCTATCGCTACGTGACTGGGTCATGGCTGCGCCCCGACACCCGCCAACACCCGCTGACGCGCC
CTGACGGGCTTGTCTGCTCCCGGCATCCGCTTACAGACAAGCTGTGACCGTCTCCGGGAGCTGCATGTGT
CAGAGGTTTTCACCGTCATCACCGAAACGCGCGAGGCAGCTGCGGTAAAGCTCATCAGCGTGGTCGTGAA
GCGATTCACAGATGTCTGCCTGTTCATCCGCGTCCAGCTCGTTGAGTTTCTCCAGAAGCGTTAATGTCTG
GCTTCTGATAAAGCGGGCCATGTTAAGGGCGGTTTTTTCCTGTTTGGTCACTGATGCCTCCGTGTAAGGG
GGATTTCTGTTCATGGGGGTAATGATACCGATGAAACGAGAGAGGATGCTCACGATACGGGTTACTGATG
ATGAACATGCCCGGTTACTGGAACGTTGTGAGGGTAAACAACTGGCGGTATGGATGCGGCGGGACCAGAG
AAAAATCACTCAGGGTCAATGCCAGCGCTTCGTTAATACAGATGTAGGTGTTCCACAGGGTAGCCAGCAG
CATCCTGCGATGCAGATCCGGAACATAATGGTGCAGGGCGCTGACTTCCGCGTTTCCAGACTTTACGAAA
CACGGAAACCGAAGACCATTCATGTTGTTGCTCAGGTCGCAGACGTTTTGCAGCAGCAGTCGCTTCACGT
TCGCTCGCGTATCGGTGATTCATTCTGCTAACCAGTAAGGCAACCCCGCCAGCCTAGCCGGGTCCTCAAC
GACAGGAGCACGATCATGCGCACCCGTGGGGCCGCCATGCCGGCGATAATGGCCTGCTTCTCGCCGAAAC
GTTTGGTGGCGGGACCAGTGACGAAGGCTTGAGCGAGGGCGTGCAAGATTCCGAATACCGCAAGCGACAG
GCCGATCATCGTCGCGCTCCAGCGAAAGCGGTCCTCGCCGAAAATGACCCAGAGCGCTGCCGGCACCTGT
CCTACGAGTTGCATGATAAAGAAGACAGTCATAAGTGCGGCGACGATAGTCATGCCCCGCGCCCACCGGA
AGGAGCTGACTGGGTTGAAGGCTCTCAAGGGCATCGGTCGAGATCCCGGTGCCTAATGAGTGAGCTAACT
TACATTAATTGCGTTGCGCTCACTGCCCGCTTTCCAGTCGGGAAACCTGTCGTGCCAGCTGCATTAATGA
ATCGGCCAACGCGCGGGGAGAGGCGGTTTGCGTATTGGGCGCCAGGGTGGTTTTTCTTTTCACCAGTGAG
ACGGGCAACAGCTGATTGCCCTTCACCGCCTGGCCCTGAGAGAGTTGCAGCAAGCGGTCCACGCTGGTTT
GCCCCAGCAGGCGAAAATCCTGTTTGATGGTGGTTAACGGCGGGATATAACATGAGCTGTCTTCGGTATC
GTCGTATCCCACTACCGAGATATCCGCACCAACGCGCAGCCCGGACTCGGTAATGGCGCGCATTGCGCCC
AGCGCCATCTGATCGTTGGCAACCAGCATCGCAGTGGGAACGATGCCCTCATTCAGCATTTGCATGGTTT
GTTGAAAACCGGACATGGCACTCCAGTCGCCTTCCCGTTCCGCTATCGGCTGAATTTGATTGCGAGTGAG
ATATTTATGCCAGCCAGCCAGACGCAGACGCGCCGAGACAGAACTTAATGGGCCCGCTAACAGCGCGATT
TGCTGGTGACCCAATGCGACCAGATGCTCCACGCCCAGTCGCGTACCGTCTTCATGGGAGAAAATAATAC
TGTTGATGGGTGTCTGGTCAGAGACATCAAGAAATAACGCCGGAACATTAGTGCAGGCAGCTTCCACAGC
AATGGCATCCTGGTCATCCAGCGGATAGTTAATGATCAGCCCACTGACGCGTTGCGCGAGAAGATTGTGC
ACCGCCGCTTTACAGGCTTCGACGCCGCTTCGTTCTACCATCGACACCACCACGCTGGCACCCAGTTGAT
CGGCGCGAGATTTAATCGCCGCGACAATTTGCGACGGCGCGTGCAGGGCCAGACTGGAGGTGGCAACGCC
AATCAGCAACGACTGTTTGCCCGCCAGTTGTTGTGCCACGCGGTTGGGAATGTAATTCAGCTCCGCCATC
GCCGCTTCCACTTTTTCCCGCGTTTTCGCAGAAACGTGGCTGGCCTGGTTCACCACGCGGGAAACGGTCT
GATAAGAGACACCGGCATACTCTGCGACATCGTATAACGTTACTGGTTTCACATTCACCACCCTGAATTG
ACTCTCTTCCGGGCGCTATCATGCCATACCGCGAAAGGTTTTGCGCCATTCGATGGTGTCCGGGATCTCG
ACGCTCTCCCTTATGCGACTCCTGCATTAGGAAGCAGCCCAGTAGTAGGTTGAGGCCGTTGAGCACCGCC
GCCGCAAGGAATGGTGCATGCAAGGAGATGGCGCCCAACAGTCCCCCGGCCACGGGGCCTGCCACCATAC
CCACGCCGAAACAAGCGCTCATGAGCCCGAAGTGGCGAGCCCGATCTTCCCCATCGGTGATGTCGGCGAT
ATAGGCGCCAGCAACCGCACCTGTGGCGCCGGTGATGCCGGCCACGATGCGTCCGGCGTAGAGGATCGAG
ATCTCGATCCCGCGAAATTAATACGACTCACTATAGGGGAATTGTGAGCGGATAACAATTCCCCTCTAGA
AATAATTTTGTTTAACTTTAAGAAGGAGATATACCATGGGATGGTCACACCCCCAATTTGAAAAGGAAAA
TCTATACTTCCAAGGAGCTGAAAATGTAACGGGCTTGTTTAAAGACTGTAGTAAAGTGATCACAGGACTC
CACCCCACACAAGCACCTACCCACCTTTCCGTAGATACGAAGTTCAAAACGGAAGGATTGTGTGTGGATA
TACCAGGGATACCAAAGGATATGACGTACCGAAGGCTGATTTCCATGATGGGTTTTAAGATGAATTACCA
AGTTAATGGCTACCCCAACATGTTCATCACCAGGGAGGAGGCAATTAGACACGTAAGAGCCTGGATAGGC
TTCGATGTTGAAGGTTGCCATGCAACCCGGGAAGCCGTAGGCACAAACCTTCCGTTGCAGCTTGGCTTTT
CCACGGGCGTCAACCTCGTTGCCGTACCGACTGGCTATGTTGACACGCCGAACAACACCGATTTCTCTCG
CGTAAGTGCTAAGCCTCCTCCGGGAGATCAATTCAAGCATCTTATACCTCTCATGTACAAGGGACTGCCG
TGGAATGTAGTTCGCATTAAGATCGTGCAGATGCTCTCCGATACTTTGAAAAATCTGAGCGACAGGGTGG
TCTTCGTTCTGTGGGCACATGGCTTCGAACTTACTTCTATGAAATACTTTGTAAAAATCGGGCCCGAGCG
GACATGTTGTTTGTGCGACCGACGAGCTACTTGTTTTAGCACAGCATCTGACACCTACGCATGCTGGCAC
CACAGTATAGGCTTCGATTACGTCTACAATCCCTTTATGATAGACGTACAACAATGGGGCTTTACGGGTA
ACTTGCAGAGTAATCACGATCTTTACTGCCAAGTTCATGGGAACGCACACGTGGCCTCCTGCGATGCGAT
AATGACGAGGTGCTTGGCCGTGCACGAGTGCTTTGTTAAGCGGGTCGATTGGACTATAGAGTATCCCATA
ATCGGTGACGAACTTAAAATTAATGCTGCATGCAGGAAAGTGCAGCACATGGTAGTAAAAGCAGCGCTCC
TCGCGGATAAGTTTCCTGTGCTCCACGATATCGGCAACCCTAAGGCCATTAAATGCGTCCCCCAAGCTGA
TGTAGAGTGGAAATTCTATGACGCTCAGCCATGTAGTGACAAAGCATACAAGATTGAAGAATTGTTTTAT
TCATATGCGACACACTCCGATAAGTTCACTGACGGAGTTTGTCTCTTTTGGAACTGTAATGTTGATAGGT
ATCCGGCGAATAGCATAGTGTGTCGATTTGACACGCGCGTTCTCTCTAATTTGAACCTCCCTGGCTGCGA
CGGGGGGTCTTTGTACGTAAACAAGCATGCATTTCATACCCCAGCTTTTGACAAATCCGCTTTCGTAAAT
CTGAAACAACTTCCCTTCTTCTATTATTCAGATAGCCCTTGCGAATCTCACGGTAAGCAAGTGGTTAGTG
ACATTGACTATGTACCACTTAAAAGTGCAACGTGCATTACACGATGCAATTTGGGGGGCGCGGTTTGCCG
ACACCATGCCAACGAATACAGATTGTACCTGGATGCATATAACATGATGATAAGTGCAGGGTTTAGTCTT
TGGGTGTATAAGCAGTTCGATACGTATAATCTCTGGAACACATTTACCCGATTGCAGTAGCTCGAGCACC
ACCACCACCACCACTGAGATCCGGCTGCTAACAAAGCCCGAAAGGAAGCTGAGTTGGCTGCTGCCACCGC
TGAGCAATAACTAGCATAACCCCTTGGGGCCTCTAAACGGGTCTTGAGGGGTTTTTTGCTGAAAGGAGGA
ACTATATCCGGAT
Features (pLannotate 1.2.2; 19 found; start..end, strand, type, name):
     12..440     +  rep_origin     f1 ori (sequence partly withheld): f1 bacteriophage origin of replication; arrow indicates direction of (+) strand synthesis
    493..550     +  promoter       AmpR promoter (fragment): bla
    559..1374    -  CDS            KanR: aminoglycoside phosphotransferase; aph(3')-Ia; confers resistance to kanamycin in bacteria or G418 (Geneticin®) in eukaryotes
   1496..2084    +  rep_origin     ori: high-copy-number ColE1/pMB1/pBR322/pUC origin of replication
   2270..2409    -  misc_feature   bom: basis of mobility region from pBR322
   2511..2702    -  CDS            rop: Rop protein, which maintains plasmids at low copy number; rop
   2719..3099    +  CDS            YPB1_ECOLX: Protein predicted: Swiss-Prot protein existence level 4. From Escherichia coli.
   3171..3462    -  CDS            TcR (fragment): tetracycline efflux protein; tet; confers resistance to tetracycline
   3477..3498    -  protein_bind   CAP binding site: CAP binding activates transcription in the presence of cAMP. E. coli catabolite activator protein
   3511..4593    -  CDS            lacI: lac repressor; lacI; The lac repressor binds to the lac operator to inhibit transcription in E. coli. This inhibition can be relieved by adding lactose or isopropyl-β-D-thiogalactopyranoside (IPTG).
   4594..4671    -  promoter       lacI promoter: lacI
   4679..4958    -  CDS            TcR (fragment): tetracycline efflux protein; tet; confers resistance to tetracycline
   4980..4998    +  promoter       T7 promoter: promoter for bacteriophage T7 RNA polymerase
   4999..5023    +  protein_bind   lac operator: The lac repressor binds to the lac operator to inhibit transcription in E. coli. This inhibition can be relieved by adding lactose or isopropyl-β-D-thiogalactopyranoside (IPTG). lac repressor encoded by lacI
   5038..5060    +  RBS            RBS: efficient ribosome binding site from bacteriophage T7 gene 10 (Olins and Rangwala, 1989)
   5118..6707    +  CDS            rep (fragment): R1AB_SARS2 - Experimental evidence at protein level: Swiss-Prot protein existence level 1. [2'-O-methyltransferase]: Methyltransferase that mediates mRNA cap 2'-O-ribose methylation to the 5'-cap structure of viral mRNAs. N7-methyl guanosine cap is a prerequisite for binding of nsp16. Therefore plays an essential role in viral mRNAs cap methylation which is essential to evade immune system. From Severe acute respiratory syndrome coronavirus 2 (2019-nCoV) (SARS-CoV-2).
   6708..6725    +  CDS            9xHis (fragment): 9xHis affinity tag
   6735..6784    +  CDS            SET1 (fragment): solubility-enhancement tag derived from T7 phage gene 10B
   6792..6839    +  terminator     T7 terminator: transcription terminator for bacteriophage T7 RNA polymerase
