[The description below was written by a language model from this plasmid's Addgene catalogue record and pLannotate feature annotations shown in this document.]
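Description:
pET28-Strep-TEV-Nsp14 is a pET28-based bacterial expression plasmid of roughly 6.9 kb for producing SARS-CoV-2 non-structural protein 14 in E. coli. It is selected with kanamycin through an aminoglycoside phosphotransferase (KanR) gene and replicates from a ColE1/pMB1-type origin. The backbone also carries the pBR322-derived bom and rop elements and an f1 phage origin. The catalogue lists it as high copy, although rop normally restrains copy number. Short annotated hits to a tetracycline resistance gene and an AmpR promoter are only backbone fragments, not functional markers.

The expression cassette follows the standard pET arrangement. A T7 promoter is followed immediately by a lac operator, then the T7 gene 10 ribosome binding site, the open reading frame and a T7 terminator. A plasmid-borne lacI gene supplies the repressor. Transcription therefore depends on a host that provides T7 RNA polymerase and is induced with IPTG or lactose.

The 1,635 bp insert was cloned between NcoI and XhoI and encodes an N-terminal Strep affinity tag, a TEV protease recognition site and Nsp14. The tag can thus be used for capture and then cleaved off. The feature table identifies the coding region only as a fragment of the ORF1ab replicase polyprotein. Its functional note is generic polyprotein text describing the 2'-O-methyltransferase rather than Nsp14 itself. The Strep tag and TEV site are not annotated separately but would sit in the gap between the RBS and the viral sequence.

A six-histidine stretch from the vector lies directly downstream of the insert. The record does not say whether a stop codon precedes it, so it is unclear whether the protein also carries a C-terminal His tag. The construct is suited to recombinant production and purification of Nsp14.
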