Addgene plasmid #154955: pET28-Strep-TEV-Nsp14
Purpose: Expresses Nsp14 from SARS-CoV-2 with a N-terminal TEV-protease cleavable Strep tag in E. coli
Depositing lab: Justin Kollman. Depositing organization: University of Washington.
Backbone
  Vector backbone: pET28
  Backbone size w/o insert (bp): 5233
  Total vector size (bp): 6868
  Vector type: Bacterial Expression
Growth in bacteria
  Bacterial resistance: Kanamycin, 50 μg/mL
  Growth temperature: 37°C
  Growth strain: DH5alpha
  Copy number: High Copy
Gene/Insert
  Gene/Insert name: Strep-TEV-Nsp14 (alt name: Non-structural protein 14)
  Species: SARS-CoV-2
  Insert size (bp): 1635
  GenBank ID: MN985325
  Entrez Gene: ORF1ab (a.k.a. GU280_gp01)
  Promoter: T7 Promoter
  Tag / fusion protein: Strep-TEV (N terminal on insert)
  Cloning method: Restriction Enzyme; 5′ cloning site NcoI (not destroyed); 3′ cloning site XhoI (not destroyed)
  Sequencing primers: 5′ T7 Promoter; 3′ T7 Terminator
Resource information
  A portion of this plasmid was derived from a plasmid made by: Gene was PCR amplified from the relevant plasmid described in Gordon et al, Nature (2020); doi: 10.1038/s41586-020-2286-9
Terms and licenses: Academic/Nonprofit Terms; Industry Terms
How to cite: pET28-Strep-TEV-Nsp14 was a gift from Justin Kollman (Addgene plasmid # 154955 ; http://n2t.net/addgene:154955 ; RRID:Addgene_154955)
