>Addgene plasmid #154955 | pET28-Strep-TEV-Nsp14 | depositor partial sequence | sequence record 299939 | Open reading frame of Strep-TEV-Nsp14
ATGGGATGGTCACACCCCCAATTTGAAAAGGAAAATCTATACTTCCAAGGAGCTGAAAATGTAACGGGCT
TGTTTAAAGACTGTAGTAAAGTGATCACAGGACTCCACCCCACACAAGCACCTACCCACCTTTCCGTAGA
TACGAAGTTCAAAACGGAAGGATTGTGTGTGGATATACCAGGGATACCAAAGGATATGACGTACCGAAGG
CTGATTTCCATGATGGGTTTTAAGATGAATTACCAAGTTAATGGCTACCCCAACATGTTCATCACCAGGG
AGGAGGCAATTAGACACGTAAGAGCCTGGATAGGCTTCGATGTTGAAGGTTGCCATGCAACCCGGGAAGC
CGTAGGCACAAACCTTCCGTTGCAGCTTGGCTTTTCCACGGGCGTCAACCTCGTTGCCGTACCGACTGGC
TATGTTGACACGCCGAACAACACCGATTTCTCTCGCGTAAGTGCTAAGCCTCCTCCGGGAGATCAATTCA
AGCATCTTATACCTCTCATGTACAAGGGACTGCCGTGGAATGTAGTTCGCATTAAGATCGTGCAGATGCT
CTCCGATACTTTGAAAAATCTGAGCGACAGGGTGGTCTTCGTTCTGTGGGCACATGGCTTCGAACTTACT
TCTATGAAATACTTTGTAAAAATCGGGCCCGAGCGGACATGTTGTTTGTGCGACCGACGAGCTACTTGTT
TTAGCACAGCATCTGACACCTACGCATGCTGGCACCACAGTATAGGCTTCGATTACGTCTACAATCCCTT
TATGATAGACGTACAACAATGGGGCTTTACGGGTAACTTGCAGAGTAATCACGATCTTTACTGCCAAGTT
CATGGGAACGCACACGTGGCCTCCTGCGATGCGATAATGACGAGGTGCTTGGCCGTGCACGAGTGCTTTG
TTAAGCGGGTCGATTGGACTATAGAGTATCCCATAATCGGTGACGAACTTAAAATTAATGCTGCATGCAG
GAAAGTGCAGCACATGGTAGTAAAAGCAGCGCTCCTCGCGGATAAGTTTCCTGTGCTCCACGATATCGGC
AACCCTAAGGCCATTAAATGCGTCCCCCAAGCTGATGTAGAGTGGAAATTCTATGACGCTCAGCCATGTA
GTGACAAAGCATACAAGATTGAAGAATTGTTTTATTCATATGCGACACACTCCGATAAGTTCACTGACGG
AGTTTGTCTCTTTTGGAACTGTAATGTTGATAGGTATCCGGCGAATAGCATAGTGTGTCGATTTGACACG
CGCGTTCTCTCTAATTTGAACCTCCCTGGCTGCGACGGGGGGTCTTTGTACGTAAACAAGCATGCATTTC
ATACCCCAGCTTTTGACAAATCCGCTTTCGTAAATCTGAAACAACTTCCCTTCTTCTATTATTCAGATAG
CCCTTGCGAATCTCACGGTAAGCAAGTGGTTAGTGACATTGACTATGTACCACTTAAAAGTGCAACGTGC
ATTACACGATGCAATTTGGGGGGCGCGGTTTGCCGACACCATGCCAACGAATACAGATTGTACCTGGATG
CATATAACATGATGATAAGTGCAGGGTTTAGTCTTTGGGTGTATAAGCAGTTCGATACGTATAATCTCTG
GAACACATTTACCCGATTGCAGTAG
